Addgene plasmid #33003: pGCDNsam-Foxa1
Depositing lab: Atsushi Suzuki. Depositing organization: Kyushu University. Publication: Direct conversion of mouse fibroblasts to hepatocyte-like cells by defined factors. Sekiya S, Suzuki A. Nature. 2011 Jun 29;475(7356):390-3. doi: 10.1038/nature10263. PubMed 21716291.
Backbone
  Vector backbone: pGCDNsam
  Vector type: Retroviral
Growth in bacteria
  Bacterial resistance: Ampicillin, 100 μg/mL
  Growth temperature: 37°C
  Growth strain: DH5alpha
  Copy number: Unknown
Gene/Insert
  Gene/Insert name: forkhead box A1
  Species: M. musculus (mouse)
  Insert size (bp): 1407
  Entrez Gene: Foxa1 (a.k.a. Hnf-3a, Hnf3a, Tcf-3a, Tcf3a)
Terms and licenses: Academic/Nonprofit Terms; Industry Terms: Not Available to Industry
How to cite: pGCDNsam-Foxa1 was a gift from Atsushi Suzuki (Addgene plasmid # 33003 ; http://n2t.net/addgene:33003 ; RRID:Addgene_33003)
