[The description below was written by a language model from this plasmid's Addgene catalogue record.]
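Description:
pGCDNsam-Foxa1 is a retroviral expression plasmid built on the pGCDNsam backbone and carrying the mouse forkhead box A1 gene (Foxa1, also known as Hnf-3a/Hnf3a or Tcf-3a/Tcf3a) as an insert of about 1.4 kb. It is propagated in E. coli under ampicillin selection; the copy number is listed as unknown, and the record gives no details on the bacterial origin of replication. As a retroviral vector, it is intended to be introduced into packaging cells to produce recombinant virus, which then delivers and stably integrates the Foxa1 cassette into the genome of dividing target cells.

The record does not include a feature table, so the promoter driving Foxa1, the nature of the long terminal repeats and packaging signal, and the presence or absence of any epitope tag, reporter or mammalian selection marker are not stated. In retroviral vectors of this general type the transgene is commonly transcribed from the viral LTR, but that arrangement cannot be confirmed here.

Foxa1 encodes a forkhead-family transcription factor associated with endoderm and liver gene regulation. The associated publication concerns the direct conversion of mouse fibroblasts into hepatocyte-like cells by defined factors, which indicates that this construct was used to force expression of Foxa1 in fibroblasts as one of the candidate or component reprogramming factors. It is suited to similar lineage-conversion experiments and to other studies requiring stable retroviral overexpression of mouse Foxa1 in cultured cells.
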