>Addgene plasmid #33003 | pGCDNsam-Foxa1 | depositor partial sequence | sequence record 42094 | Foxa1
ATGTTAGGGACTGTGAAGATGGAAGGGCATGAGAGCAACGACTGGAACAGCTACTACGCGGACACGCAGG
AGGCCTACTCCTCTGTCCCTGTCAGCAACATGAACTCCGGCCTGGGCTCTATGAACTCCATGAACACCTA
CATGACCATGAACACCATGACCACGAGCGGCAACATGACCCCGGCTTCCTTCAACATGTCCTACGCCAAC
ACGGGCTTAGGGGCCGGCCTGAGTCCCGGTGCTGTGGCTGGCATGCCAGGGGCCTCTGCAGGCGCCATGA
ACAGCATGACTGCGGCGGGCGTCACGGCCATGGGTACGGCGCTGAGCCCGGGAGGCATGGGCTCCATGGG
CGCGCAGCCCGCCACCTCCATGAACGGCCTGGGTCCCTACGCCGCCGCCATGAACCCGTGCATGAGTCCC
ATGGCGTACGCGCCGTCCAACCTGGGCCGCAGCCGCGCGGGGGGCGGCGGCGACGCCAAGACATTCAAGC
GCAGCTACCCTCACGCCAAGCCGCCTTACTCCTACATCTCGCTCATCACGATGGCCATCCAGCAGGCGCC
CAGCAAGATGCTCACGCTGAGCGAGATCTACCAGTGGATCATGGACCTCTTCCCCTATTACCGCCAGAAC
CAGCAGCGCTGGCAGAACTCCATCCGCCACTCGCTGTCCTTCAACGATTGTTTCGTCAAGGTGGCACGAT
CCCCGGACAAGCCAGGCAAGGGCTCCTACTGGACGCTGCACCCGGACTCCGGCAACATGTTCGAGAACGG
CTGCTACTTGCGCCGCCAAAAGCGCTTCAAGTGTGAGAAGCAGCCGGGGGCCGGAGGTGGGAGTGGGGGC
GGCGGCTCCAAAGGGGGCCCAGAAAGTCGCAAGGACCCCTCAGGCCCGGGGAACCCCAGCGCCGAGTCAC
CCCTTCACCGGGGTGTGCACGGAAAGGCTAGCCAGCTAGAGGGCGCGCCGGCCCCAGGGCCCGCCGCCAG
CCCCCAGACTCTGGACCACAGCGGGGCCACGGCGACAGGGGGCGCTTCGGAGTTGAAGTCTCCAGCGTCT
TCATCTGCGCCCCCCATAAGCTCCGGGCCAGGGGCGCTGGCATCTGTACCCCCCTCTCACCCGGCTCACG
GCCTGGCACCCCACGAATCTCAGCTGCATCTGAAAGGGGATCCCCGCTACTCCTTTAATCACCCCTTCTC
CATCAACAACCTCATGTCCTCCTCCGAGCAACAGCACAAGCTGGACTTCAAGGCATACGAGCAGGCGCTG
CAGTACTCTCCTTATGGCGCTACCTTGCCCGCCAGTCTGCCCCTTGGCAGCGCCTCAGTGGCCACGAGGA
GCCCCATCGAGCCCTCAGCCCTGGAGCCAGCCTACTACCAAGGTGTGTATTCCAGACCCGTGCTAAATAC
TTCCTAG
