>Addgene plasmid #33003 | pGCDNsam-Foxa1 | addgene partial sequence | sequence record 43783 | pLXSN-5
CTTCTCTAGGCGCCGGAATTCGCGGCCGTGACAAGAGTTACTAACAGCCCCTCTCTCCAAGCTCACTTAC
AGGCTCTCTACTTAGTCCAGCACGAAGTCTGGAGACCTCTGGCGGCAGCCTACCAAGAACAACTGGACCG
ACCGGTGGTACCTCACCCTTACCGAGTCGGCGACACAGTGTGGGTCCGCCGACACCAGACTAAGAACCTA
GAACCTCGCTGGAAAGGACCTTACACAGTCCTGCTGACCACCCCCACCGCCCTCAAAGTAGACGGCATCG
CAGCTTGGATACACGCCGCCCACGTGAAGGCTGCCGACCCCGGGGGTGGACCATCCTCTAGACTGACGCG
GCCGCTACAATTCGATTGTATGTTAGGGACTGTGAAGATGGAAGGGCATGAGAGCAACGACTGGAACAGC
TACTACGCGGACACGCAGGAGGCCTACTCCTCTGTCCCTGTCAGCAACATGAACTCCGGCCTGGGCTCTA
TGAACTCCATGAACACCTACATGACCATGAACACCATGACCACGAGCGGCAACATGACCCCGGCTTCCTT
CAACATGTCCTACGCCAACACGGGCTTAGGGGCCGGCCTGAGTCCCGGTGCTGTGGCTGGCATGCCAGGG
GCCTCTGCAGGCGCCATGAACAGCATGACTGCGGCGGGCGTCACGGCCATGGGTACGGCGCTGAGCCCGG
GAGGCATGGGCTCCATGGGCGCGCAGCCCGCCACCTCCATGAACGGCCTGGGTCCCTACGCCGCCGCCAT
GAACCCGTGCATGAGTCCCATGGCGTACGCGCCGTCCAACCTGGGCCGCAGCCGCGCGGG
